Addgene plasmid #187654: pIRES-Puro-MGMT
Purpose: Expresses hMGMT together with the puromycin resistance gene via an IRES.
Depositing lab: Robert Sobol. Depositing organization: University of South Alabama, Mitchell Cancer Institute. Publication: Overcoming Temozolomide Resistance in Glioblastoma via Enhanced NAD(+) Bioavailability and Inhibition of Poly-ADP-Ribose Glycohydrolase. Li J, Koczor CA, Saville KM, Hayat F, Beiser A, McClellan S, Migaud ME, Sobol RW. Cancers (Basel). 2022 Jul 22;14(15). pii: cancers14153572. doi: 10.3390/cancers14153572. PubMed 35892832.
Backbone
  Vector backbone: pIRES
  Total vector size (bp): 5883
  Vector type: Mammalian Expression
  Selectable markers: Puromycin
Growth in bacteria
  Bacterial resistance: Ampicillin, 100 μg/mL
  Growth temperature: 37°C
  Growth strain: DH5alpha
  Copy number: Unknown
Gene/Insert
  Gene/Insert name: MGMT
  Species: H. sapiens (human)
  Insert size (bp): 613
  Entrez Gene: MGMT
  Promoter: CMV
  Cloning method: Gateway Cloning
  Sequencing primers: 5′ attB1; 3′ attB2
Terms and licenses: Academic/Nonprofit Terms; Industry Terms: Not Available to Industry
How to cite: pIRES-Puro-MGMT was a gift from Robert Sobol (Addgene plasmid # 187654 ; http://n2t.net/addgene:187654 ; RRID:Addgene_187654)
