[The description below was written by a language model from this plasmid's Addgene catalogue record and pLannotate feature annotations shown in this document.]
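Description:
pIRES-Puro-MGMT is a mammalian expression plasmid of about 5.9 kb, built on a pIRES-type backbone, that drives human MGMT (O6-methylguanine-DNA methyltransferase) and a puromycin resistance gene from a single bicistronic transcript. In bacteria it is maintained through a high-copy ColE1/pUC-type origin and selected with ampicillin via the β-lactamase gene. Remnants of a lac promoter/operator region and a bom fragment are ordinary backbone carry-over with no evident role in the design.

The expression cassette reads on the reverse strand of the sequenced record. The CMV immediate-early enhancer and promoter, followed by a T7 promoter, lie upstream of the MGMT coding sequence, which is flanked by attB1 and attB2 sites consistent with its insertion by Gateway recombination. Downstream come a chimeric adenovirus/immunoglobulin intron, an EMCV internal ribosome entry site, the puromycin N-acetyltransferase gene (PuroR) and a bovine growth hormone polyadenylation signal. Because PuroR is translated from the same mRNA as MGMT through the IRES, cells that survive puromycin selection are expected to be transcribing the MGMT message as well, which favours stable, uniformly expressing populations. No epitope tag or fluorescent reporter is annotated. The short hits to an HIV-1 LTR, the SV40 promoter and the SV40 poly(A) signal are small fragments and do not indicate a viral vector.

MGMT repairs O6-methylguanine lesions by irreversibly transferring the methyl group onto its own cysteine. The associated publication concerns temozolomide resistance in glioblastoma, which suggests use of the plasmid for restoring or overexpressing MGMT in cells in studies of alkylating-agent response.
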