Features (pLannotate 1.2.2; 22 found; start..end, strand, type, name):
     83..107     -  protein_bind   attB1: mutant version of attB; recombination site for the Gateway® BP reaction BP Clonase™
    145..163     -  promoter       T7 promoter: promoter for bacteriophage T7 RNA polymerase
    179..212     -  LTR            5' LTR (truncated) (fragment): truncated 5' long terminal repeat (LTR) from HIV-1
    208..411     -  promoter       CMV promoter: human cytomegalovirus (CMV) immediate early promoter
    412..791     -  enhancer       CMV enhancer: human cytomegalovirus immediate early enhancer
    946..998     +  misc_feature   bom (fragment): basis of mobility region from pBR322
   1057..1161    +  promoter       AmpR promoter: bla
   1162..2022    +  CDS            AmpR: β-lactamase; bla; confers resistance to ampicillin, carbenicillin, and related antibiotics
   2193..2781    +  rep_origin     ori: high-copy-number ColE1/pMB1/pBR322/pUC origin of replication
   2964..3056    +  CDS            lacI (fragment): lac repressor; lacI; The lac repressor binds to the lac operator to inhibit transcription in E. coli. This inhibition can be relieved by adding lactose or isopropyl-β-D-thiogalactopyranoside (IPTG).
   3069..3090    +  protein_bind   CAP binding site: CAP binding activates transcription in the presence of cAMP. E. coli catabolite activator protein
   3105..3135    +  promoter       lac promoter: promoter for the E. coli lac operon
   3143..3159    +  protein_bind   lac operator: The lac repressor binds to the lac operator to inhibit transcription in E. coli. This inhibition can be relieved by adding lactose or isopropyl-β-D-thiogalactopyranoside (IPTG). lac repressor encoded by lacI
   3223..3274    -  polyA_signal   SV40 poly(A) signal (fragment): SV40 polyadenylation signal
   3284..3305    -  promoter       SV40 promoter (fragment): SV40 enhancer and early promoter
   3309..3533    -  polyA_signal   bGH poly(A) signal: bovine growth hormone polyadenylation signal
   3560..3625    -  CDS            dmpM (fragment): DMPM_STRAD - Protein inferred from homology: Swiss-Prot protein existence level 3. From Streptomyces alboniger.
   3675..4274    -  CDS            PuroR: puromycin N-acetyltransferase; pac from Streptomyces alboniger; confers resistance to puromycin
   4307..4769    -  misc_feature   IRES: internal ribosome entry site (IRES) of the encephalomyocarditis virus (EMCV)
   4938..5167    -  intron         chimeric intron: chimera between introns from adenovirus and immunoglobulin heavy chain genes
   5267..5291    +  protein_bind   attB2: mutant version of attB; recombination site for the Gateway® BP reaction BP Clonase™
   5311..62      -  CDS            MGMT (across the origin): MGMT_HUMAN - Experimental evidence at protein level: Swiss-Prot protein existence level 1. Involved in the cellular defense against the biological effects of O6-methylguanine (O6-MeG) and O4-methylthymine (O4-MeT) in DNA. Repairs the methylated nucleobase in DNA by stoichiometrically transferring the methyl group to a cysteine residue in the enzyme. This is a suicide reaction: the enzyme is irreversibly inactivated. From Homo sapiens (Human).
>Addgene plasmid #187654 | pIRES-Puro-MGMT | addgene full sequence | sequence record 372020 | Addgene NGS Result
AGCTCCAGCTTCCCCAAAGGGCTGTCCAGTGTGGTGCGTTTCATTTCACAATCCTTGTCCATGGTGAAGG
GGGCGGCCGCGGAGCCTGCTTTTTTGTACAAACTTGTTGATATCGATCCGAGCTCGGTACCAAGCTTGGG
TCTCCCTATAGTGAGTCGTATTAATTTCGATAAGCCAGTAAGCAGTGGGTTCTCTAGTTAGCCAGAGAGC
TCTGCTTATATAGACCTCCCACCGTACACGCCTACCGCCCATTTGCGTCAATGGGGCGGAGTTGTTACGA
CATTTTGGAAAGTCCCGTTGATTTTGGTGCCAAAACAAACTCCCATTGACGTCAATGGGGTGGAGACTTG
GAAATCCCCGTGAGTCAAACCGCTATCCACGCCCATTGATGTACTGCCAAAACCGCATCACCATGGTAAT
AGCGATGACTAATACGTAGATGTACTGCCAAGTAGGAAAGTCCCATAAGGTCATGTACTGGGCATAATGC
CAGGCGGGCCATTTACCGTCATTGACGTCAATAGGGGGCGTACTTGGCATATGATACACTTGATGTACTG
CCAAGTGGGCAGTTTACCGTAAATACTCCACCCATTGACGTCAATGGAAAGTCCCTATTGGCGTTACTAT
GGGAACATACGTCATTATTGACGTCAATGGGCGGGGGTCGTTGGGCGGTCAGCCAGGCGGGCCATTTACC
GTAAGTTATGTAACGCGGAACTCCATATATGGGCTATGAACTAATGACCCCGTAATTGATTACTATTAAT
AACTAGTCAATAATCAATGTCAACGCGTATATCTGGCCCGTACATCGCGAAGCAGCGCAAAACGCCTAAC
CCTAAGCAGATTCTTCATGCAATTGTCGGTCAAGCCTTGCCTTGTTGTAGCTTAAATTTTGCTCGCGCAC
TACTCAGCGACCTCCAACACACAAGCAGGGAGCAGATACTGGCTTAACTATGCGGCATCAGAGCAGATTG
TACTGAGAGTGCACCATAGGGGATCGGGAGATCTCCCGATCCGTCGACGTCAGGTGGCACTTTTCGGGGA
AATGTGCGCGGAACCCCTATTTGTTTATTTTTCTAAATACATTCAAATATGTATCCGCTCATGAGACAAT
AACCCTGATAAATGCTTCAATAATATTGAAAAAGGAAGAGTATGAGTATTCAACATTTCCGTGTCGCCCT
TATTCCCTTTTTTGCGGCATTTTGCCTTCCTGTTTTTGCTCACCCAGAAACGCTGGTGAAAGTAAAAGAT
GCTGAAGATCAGTTGGGTGCACGAGTGGGTTACATCGAACTGGATCTCAACAGCGGTAAGATCCTTGAGA
GTTTTCGCCCCGAAGAACGTTTTCCAATGATGAGCACTTTTAAAGTTCTGCTATGTGGCGCGGTATTATC
CCGTATTGACGCCGGGCAAGAGCAACTCGGTCGCCGCATACACTATTCTCAGAATGACTTGGTTGAGTAC
TCACCAGTCACAGAAAAGCATCTTACGGATGGCATGACAGTAAGAGAATTATGCAGTGCTGCCATAACCA
TGAGTGATAACACTGCGGCCAACTTACTTCTGACAACGATCGGAGGACCGAAGGAGCTAACCGCTTTTTT
GCACAACATGGGGGATCATGTAACTCGCCTTGATCGTTGGGAACCGGAGCTGAATGAAGCCATACCAAAC
GACGAGCGTGACACCACGATGCCTGTAGCAATGGCAACAACGTTGCGCAAACTATTAACTGGCGAACTAC
TTACTCTAGCTTCCCGGCAACAATTAATAGACTGGATGGAGGCGGATAAAGTTGCAGGACCACTTCTGCG
CTCGGCCCTTCCGGCTGGCTGGTTTATTGCTGATAAATCTGGAGCCGGTGAGCGTGGGTCTCGCGGTATC
ATTGCAGCACTGGGGCCAGATGGTAAGCCCTCCCGTATCGTAGTTATCTACACGACGGGGAGTCAGGCAA
CTATGGATGAACGAAATAGACAGATCGCTGAGATAGGTGCCTCACTGATTAAGCATTGGTAACTGTCAGA
CCAAGTTTACTCATATATACTTTAGATTGATTTAAAACTTCATTTTTAATTTAAAAGGATCTAGGTGAAG
ATCCTTTTTGATAATCTCATGACCAAAATCCCTTAACGTGAGTTTTCGTTCCACTGAGCGTCAGACCCCG
TAGAAAAGATCAAAGGATCTTCTTGAGATCCTTTTTTTCTGCGCGTAATCTGCTGCTTGCAAACAAAAAA
ACCACCGCTACCAGCGGTGGTTTGTTTGCCGGATCAAGAGCTACCAACTCTTTTTCCGAAGGTAACTGGC
TTCAGCAGAGCGCAGATACCAAATACTGTTCTTCTAGTGTAGCCGTAGTTAGGCCACCACTTCAAGAACT
CTGTAGCACCGCCTACATACCTCGCTCTGCTAATCCTGTTACCAGTGGCTGCTGCCAGTGGCGATAAGTC
GTGTCTTACCGGGTTGGACTCAAGACGATAGTTACCGGATAAGGCGCAGCGGTCGGGCTGAACGGGGGGT
TCGTGCACACAGCCCAGCTTGGAGCGAACGACCTACACCGAACTGAGATACCTACAGCGTGAGCTATGAG
AAAGCGCCACGCTTCCCGAAGGGAGAAAGGCGGACAGGTATCCGGTAAGCGGCAGGGTCGGAACAGGAGA
GCGCACGAGGGAGCTTCCAGGGGGAAACGCCTGGTATCTTTATAGTCCTGTCGGGTTTCGCCACCTCTGA
CTTGAGCGTCGATTTTTGTGATGCTCGTCAGGGGGGCGGAGCCTATGGAAAAACGCCAGCAACGCGGCCT
TTTTACGGTTCCTGGCCTTTTGCTGGCCTTTTGCTCACATGTTCTTTCCTGCGTTATCCCCTGATTCTGT
GGATAACCGTATTACCGCCTTTGAGTGAGCTGATACCGCTCGCCGCAGCCGAACGACCGAGCGCAGCGAG
TCAGTGAGCGAGGAAGCGGAAGAGCGCCCAATACGCAAACCGCCTCTCCCCGCGCGTTGGCCGATTCATT
AATGCAGCTGGCACGACAGGTTTCCCGACTGGAAAGCGGGCAGTGAGCGCAACGCAATTAATGTGAGTTA
GCTCACTCATTAGGCACCCCAGGCTTTACACTTTATGCTTCCGGCTCGTATGTTGTGTGGAATTGTGAGC
GGATAACAATTTCACACAGGAAACAGCTATGACCATGATTACGCCAAGCTCTAGCTAGAGGTCGACGGTA
TACAGACATGATAAGATACATTGATGAGTTTGGACAAACCACAACTAGAATGCACTCGAGCCCCAGCTGG
TTCTTTCCGCCTCAGAAGCCATAGAGCCCACCGCATCCCCAGCATGCCTGCTATTGTCTTCCCAATCCTC
CCCCTTGCTGTCCTGCCCCACCCCACCCCCCAGAATAGAATGACACCTACTCAGACAATGCGATGCAATT
TCCTCATTTTATTAGGAAAGGACAGTGGGAGTGGCACCTTCCAGGGTCAAGGAAGGCACGGGGGAGGGGC
AAACAACAGATGGCTGGCAACTAGAAGGCACAGTCGAGGCTGATCAGCGAGCTCTAGAGTCGGTGGGCCT
CGGGGGCGGGTGCGGGGTCGGCGGGGCCGCCCCGGGTGGCTTCGGTCGGAGCCATGGGGTCGTGCGCTCC
TTTCGGTCGGGCGCTGCGGGTCGTGGGGCGGGCGTCAGGCACCGGGCTTGCGGGTCATGCACCAGGTGCG
CGGTCCTTCGGGCACCTCGACGTCGGCGGTGACGGTGAAGCCGAGCCGCTCGTAGAAGGGGAGGTTGCGG
GGCGCGGAGGTCTCCAGGAAGGCGGGCACCCCGGCGCGCTCGGCCGCCTCCACTCCGGGGAGCACGACGG
CGCTGCCCAGACCCTTGCCCTGGTGGTCGGGCGAGACGCCGACGGTGGCCAGGAACCACGCGGGCTCCTT
GGGCCGGTGCGGCGCCAGGAGGCCTTCCATCTGTTGCTGCGCGGCCAGCCGGGAACCGCTCAACTCGGCC
ATGCGCGGGCCGATCTCGGCGAACACCGCCCCCGCTTCGACGCTCTCCGGCGTGGTCCAGACCGCCACCG
CGGCGCCGTCGTCCGCGACCCACACCTTGCCGATGTCGAGCCCGACGCGCGTGAGGAAGAGTTCTTGCAG
CTCGGTGACCCGCTCGATGTGGCGGTCCGGGTCGACGGTGTGGCGCGTGGCGGGGTAGTCGGCGAACGCG
GCGGCGAGGGTGCGTACGGCCCGGGGGACGTCGTCGCGGGTGGCGAGGCGCACCGTGGGCTTGTACTCGG
TCATGGAAGGTCGTCTCCTTGTGGGTTGTGGCAAGCTTATCATCGTGTTTTTCAAAGGAAAACCACGTCC
CCGTGGTTCGGGGGGCCTAGACGTTTTTTTAACCTCGACTAAACACATGTAAAGCATGTGCACCGAGGCC
CCAGATCAGATCCCATACAATGGGGTACCTTCTGGGCATCCTTCAGCCCCTTGTTGAATACGCTTGAGGA
GAGCCATTTGACTCTTTCCACAACTATCCAACTCACAACGTGGCACTGGGGTTGTGCCGCCTTTGCAGGT
GTATCTTATACACGTGGCTTTTGGCCGCAGAGGCACCTGTCGCCAGGTGGGGGGTTCCGCTGCCTGCAAA
GGGTCGCTACAGACGTTGTTTGTCTTCAAGAAGCTTCCAGAGGAACTGCTTCCTTCACGACATTCAACAG
ACCTTGCATTCCTTTGGCGAGAGGGGAAAGACCCCTAGGAATGCTCGTCAAGAAGACAGGGCCAGGTTTC
CGGGCCCTCACATTGCCAAAAGACGGCAATATGGTGGAAAATAACATATAGACAAACGCACACCGGCCTT
ATTCCAAGCGGCTTCGGCCAGTAACGTTAGGGGSGGGGGGGGGAGAGGGGCGGAATTGGCCGCCCTAGAT
GCATGCTCGACCTGCAGTTGGACCTGGGAGTGGACACCTGTGGAGAGAAAGGCAAAGTGGATGTCATTGT
CACTCAAGTGTATGGCCAGATCTCAAGCCTGCCACACCTCAAGCTTGACAACAAAAAGATTGTCTTTTCT
GACCAGATGGACGCGGCCACCCTCAAAGGCATCACCGCGGGCCAGGTGAATATCAAATCCTCCTCGTTTT
TGGAAACTGACAATCTTAGCGCAGAAGTCATGCCCGCTTTTGAGAGGGAGTACTCACCCCAACAGCTGGC
CCTCGCAGACAGCGAATTAATTCCAGCACACTGGCGGCCGTTACTAGTGGATCCACTGAATTCCGTCGAC
GCGGCCGCAGATATCAACCACTTTGTACAAGAAAGCTGGGTCGGCGCGCCCACCCTTCTAGTTTCGGCCA
GCAGGCGGGGAGCCCGAGGTAGCTCCCGCTCCCTTGAGCCAGGCCCCTGCCAGACCTGAGCTCCCTCCCA
AGCCTGGCTTCCCCAACCGGTGGCCTTCATGGGCCAGAAGCCATTCCTTCACGGCCAGTCCTCCGGAGTA
GTTGCCCACGGCTCCGCTGCTGCAGACCACTCTGTGGCACGGGATGAGGATGGGGACAGGATTGCCTCTC
ATTGCTCCTCCCACTGCTCGCGCGGCTTTGGGGTTGCCTGCCAGGGCTGCTAATTGCTGGTAAGAAATCA
CTTCTCCGAATTTCACAACCTTCAGCAGCTTCCATAACACCTGTCTGGTGAACGACTCTTGCTGGAAAAC
GGGATGGTGAAGAGCCGGCACGGGGAACTCTTCGATAGCCTCGGGCTGGTGGAAATAGGCATTCAGCCAG
GCTGTGCACTGCATCAGGGGCTCCGGACCTCCGAGAACCGCAGCGGGGGCTGGGACCTCCACGGCATCAG
CTGCAGACGTCCCCTTGCCCAGGAGCTTTATTTCGTGCAGACCCTGCTCACAACCAGAC
